Addgene plasmid #181766: AiP936-Chrna6-IRES2-FlpO-WPRE-neo
Purpose: targeting vector
Depositing lab: Tanya Daigle. Depositing organization: Allen Institute.
Backbone
  Vector backbone: minimal cloning vector
  Vector type: Mammalian Expression
Growth in bacteria
  Bacterial resistance: Ampicillin, 100 μg/mL
  Growth temperature: 37°C
  Growth strain: NEB Stable
  Copy number: High Copy
Gene/Insert
  Gene/Insert name: Chrna6 homology arms, FlpO
  Species: M. musculus (mouse)
  Cloning method: Restriction Enzyme; 5′ cloning site unknown (unknown if destroyed)
Terms and licenses: Academic/Nonprofit Terms; Industry Terms: Not Available to Industry
How to cite: AiP936-Chrna6-IRES2-FlpO-WPRE-neo was a gift from Tanya Daigle (Addgene plasmid # 181766 ; http://n2t.net/addgene:181766 ; RRID:Addgene_181766)
