[The description below was written by a language model from this plasmid's Addgene catalogue record and pLannotate feature annotations shown in this document.]
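Description:
AiP936-Chrna6-IRES2-FlpO-WPRE-neo is a gene-targeting vector of about 10 kb, designed to knock a FlpO recombinase cassette into the mouse Chrna6 locus, which encodes the nicotinic acetylcholine receptor α6 subunit. It is built on a minimal, pBluescript-like cloning backbone. That backbone carries a high-copy ColE1/pUC origin, an f1 origin, an ampicillin resistance gene for selection in E. coli, and residual lacZα/lac promoter elements with flanking T7 and T3 promoters. Although catalogued as a mammalian expression vector, the payload has no promoter of its own driving FlpO. Expression is meant to come from the endogenous Chrna6 gene after homologous recombination.

The targeting cassette sits between the mouse Chrna6 homology arms. These are largely unannotated in the feature table, apart from a short fragment matching CHRNA6 coding sequence just upstream of the insert, which suggests the 5′ arm ends in the terminal coding region. Downstream of this, an EMCV-type IRES (IRES2) allows cap-independent translation of nuclear-targeted, mouse codon-optimized FlpO from the same transcript as Chrna6. This arrangement is expected to leave receptor expression intact while marking the same cells with Flp activity. A WPRE and a bGH polyadenylation signal follow to enhance transcript stability and processing.

The selection cassette consists of dual PGK and EM7 promoters driving NeoR/KanR with a PGK poly(A) signal, which confers G418 resistance in targeted mammalian cells. It is flanked by φC31 attB and attP sites, so φC31 integrase can excise it after targeting. The record gives the purpose only as "targeting vector". The design fits generation of a Chrna6-driven FlpO knock-in driver mouse line for recombination at FRT sites in Chrna6-expressing cells.
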