Features (pLannotate 1.2.2; 22 found; start..end, strand, type, name):
     30..458     -  rep_origin     f1 ori (sequence partly withheld): f1 bacteriophage origin of replication; arrow indicates direction of (+) strand synthesis
    463..618     -  CDS            lacZα (fragment): LacZα fragment of β-galactosidase; lacZ fragment
    626..644     +  promoter       T7 promoter: promoter for bacteriophage T7 RNA polymerase
   1674..1805    +  CDS            CHRNA6 (fragment): ACHA6_HUMAN - Experimental evidence at protein level: Swiss-Prot protein existence level 1. After binding acetylcholine, the AChR responds by an extensive change in conformation that affects all subunits and leads to opening of an ion-conducting channel across the plasma membrane. From Homo sapiens (Human).
   1927..2389    +  misc_feature   IRES: internal ribosome entry site (IRES) of the encephalomyocarditis virus (EMCV)
   2409..3707    +  CDS            FLPo: nuclear-targeted site-specific recombinase FLPo is a mouse codon-optimized fusion between the SV40 nuclear localization signal and a thermostable version of the Saccharomyces cerevisiae site-specific recombinase FLP. Recombination occurs at FRT sequences.
   3724..4312    +  misc_feature   WPRE: woodchuck hepatitis virus posttranscriptional regulatory element
   4336..4543    +  polyA_signal   bGH poly(A) signal: bovine growth hormone polyadenylation signal
   4597..4630    +  protein_bind   attB: minimal attB site for the φC31 integrase (Groth et al., 2000) phage φC31 integrase
   4657..5156    +  promoter       PGK promoter: mouse phosphoglycerate kinase 1 promoter
   5173..5220    +  promoter       EM7 promoter: synthetic bacterial promoter&nbsp
   5239..6042    +  CDS            NeoR/KanR: aminoglycoside phosphotransferase from Tn5; aph(3')-II (or nptII); confers resistance to neomycin, kanamycin, and G418 (Geneticin®)
   6052..6513    +  polyA_signal   PGK poly(A) signal: mouse phosphoglycerate kinase 1 polyadenylation signal
   6520..6558    +  protein_bind   phage φC31 attP (fragment): attachment site of phage φC31 phage φC31 integrase
   7823..7841    -  promoter       T3 promoter: promoter for bacteriophage T3 RNA polymerase
   7886..7902    -  protein_bind   lac operator: The lac repressor binds to the lac operator to inhibit transcription in E. coli. This inhibition can be relieved by adding lactose or isopropyl-β-D-thiogalactopyranoside (IPTG). lac repressor encoded by lacI
   7910..7940    -  promoter       lac promoter: promoter for the E. coli lac operon
   7955..7976    -  protein_bind   CAP binding site: CAP binding activates transcription in the presence of cAMP. E. coli catabolite activator protein
   7989..8081    -  CDS            lacI (fragment): lac repressor; lacI; The lac repressor binds to the lac operator to inhibit transcription in E. coli. This inhibition can be relieved by adding lactose or isopropyl-β-D-thiogalactopyranoside (IPTG).
   8264..8852    -  rep_origin     ori: high-copy-number ColE1/pMB1/pBR322/pUC origin of replication
   9023..9883    -  CDS            AmpR: β-lactamase; bla; confers resistance to ampicillin, carbenicillin, and related antibiotics
   9887..9988    -  promoter       AmpR promoter: bla
>Addgene plasmid #181766 | AiP936-Chrna6-IRES2-FlpO-WPRE-neo | addgene full sequence | sequence record 356725 | Addgene NGS Result
CTAAATTGTAAGCGTTAATATTTTGTTAAAATTCGCGTTAAATTTTTGTTAAATCAGCTCATTTTTTAAC
CAATAGGCCGAAATCGGCAAAATCCCTTATAAATCAAAAGAATAGACCGAGATAGGGT
[37 nt withheld, positions 129-165]
AAAGAACGTGGACTCCAACGTCAAAGG
[49 nt withheld, positions 193-241]
T
[91 nt withheld, positions 243-333]
G
[124 nt withheld, positions 335-458]
CCCATTCGCCATTCAGGCTGCGCAACTGTTGGGAAGGGCGATCGGTGCGGGCCTCTTCGCTATTACGCCA
GCTGGCGAAAGGGGGATGTGCTGCAAGGCGATTAAGTTGGGTAACGCCAGGGTTTTCCCAGTCACGACGT
TGTAAAACGACGGCCAGTGAGCGCGCGTAATACGACTCACTATAGGGCGAATTGGGTACCAACGCCGGCG
TTATCCAGAAGCGATCGCGTCGACATTTAAATGGCCGGCCGAAGCCCCAGTGGTGAAAGATGCCCCTTAG
CAGTCAGCAGCTCCCATCACACTTCCTCTACTAGAGGGGGACCCAGACATGAGTTAAAGACATCTTGAAG
ATGTGCTCAGTATGCACACATTCCGTGCCTGTGTCCCACACTCTAATGCCTAGAGCTTGGCTCCTCCTAC
CCCAAGCAAGTGCTCAAGGATAGGGAGATCACCACTTGACTGAGGTTTCCCGCCAGGTGTCTGGAGATGC
TTCATACTATAGCTCCTAACATCTGTAACTCATAGGGAAAGAATATCAGAACCACCACCACCCCCCAAAA
AACACACTGAGAGACACTGAGAATGCCTGTCATAACATGTCACAGGAGAGCAATGGCCAGTGAGCTCACC
TCCTGGCTGGCATCTTTTAGAATGTAGGCAATACAGTTACTGTTGATTTATCAGGCCAGGCAGGTCTCCT
AATACACAACCCACAGAGACCATAGCAGAAGGCTAGAAGTTTGAAACTGGAAAGATTCCAGATATGCAAT
AAGCTCTCTTTGTTAGCATCCCTTAGCAGCCTAGAGGCTGCTTAGTCCTATGCAGGAGATCCTCCACCGT
ACCCCACATCCTCTGGCCTATCCTCTCACTTGCTTCACACTCAGATTCCCCCAAACAGCCAGGCACACGT
GACAAGAGCTTGACTCTCAAGCAGATATTTTGTGGAGAGCGAAGAAAGGACCCTTATCACAGGCAAAGGG
TCACAAAAGTCTTTGATACAGTTCATAGCCCAGTGATGTACATCTGCTCTCCTTAGACAATGAGTCCTAC
ATAGGACATGCAGGCAGTCAGGCAGGCAAACATAATAGCAATAATTGGTTTTTTTGAAAGGATTGGAGAA
AATGCTTTGGAGAAAAAAAAAAGTATTCATAAAACATAGCATGTTTTCTTATAGTCTTGGTTTTTAAAGC
TAGCCTTGATCCTTTGTTTGCATTTCAGGTAGAAGACGACTGGAAATACATGGCTATGGTGGTGGACAGA
GTCTTCCTTTGGGTATTTATAATTGTCTGTGTGTTTGGAACTGTGGGGCTATTTCTGCAGCCACTGCTTG
GGAACACAGGAAAGTCTTAACTTAAGGCCCCTCTCCCTCCCCCCCCCCTAACGTTACTGGCCGAAGCCGC
TTGGAATAAGGCCGGTGTGCGTTTGTCTATATGTTATTTTCCACCATATTGCCGTCTTTTGGCAATGTGA
GGGCCCGGAAACCTGGCCCTGTCTTCTTGACGAGCATTCCTAGGGGTCTTTCCCCTCTCGCCAAAGGAAT
GCAAGGTCTGTTGAATGTCGTGAAGGAAGCAGTTCCTCTGGAAGCTTCTTGAAGACAAACAACGTCTGTA
GCGACCCTTTGCAGGCAGCGGAACCCCCCACCTGGCGACAGGTGCCTCTGCGGCCAAAAGCCACGTGTAT
AAGATACACCTGCAAAGGCGGCACAACCCCAGTGCCACGTTGTGAGTTGGATAGTTGTGGAAAGAGTCAA
ATGGCTCTCCTCAAGCGTATTCAACAAGGGGCTGAAGGATGCCCAGAAGGTACCCCATTGTATGGGATCT
GATCTGGGGCCTCGGTGCACATGCTTTACATGTGTTTAGTCGAGGTTAAAAAAACGTCTAGGCCCCCCGA
ACCACGGGGACGTGGTTTTCCTTTGAAAAACACGATGATAATATGGCGACCGCGGCCACCATGGCTCCTA
AGAAGAAGAGGAAGGTGATGAGCCAGTTCGACATCCTGTGCAAGACCCCCCCCAAGGTGCTGGTGCGGCA
GTTCGTGGAGAGATTCGAGAGGCCCAGCGGCGAGAAGATCGCCAGCTGTGCCGCCGAGCTGACCTACCTG
TGCTGGATGATCACCCACAACGGCACCGCCATCAAGAGGGCCACCTTCATGAGCTACAACACCATCATCA
GCAACAGCCTGAGCTTCGACATCGTGAACAAGAGCCTGCAGTTCAAGTACAAGACCCAGAAGGCCACCAT
CCTGGAGGCCAGCCTGAAGAAGCTGATCCCCGCCTGGGAGTTCACCATCATCCCTTACAACGGCCAGAAG
CACCAGAGCGACATCACCGACATCGTGTCCAGCCTGCAGCTGCAGTTCGAGAGCAGCGAGGAGGCCGACA
AGGGCAACAGCCACAGCAAGAAGATGCTGAAGGCCCTGCTGTCCGAGGGCGAGAGCATCTGGGAGATCAC
CGAGAAGATCCTGAACAGCTTCGAGTACACCAGCAGGTTCACCAAGACCAAGACCCTGTACCAGTTCCTG
TTCCTGGCCACATTCATCAACTGCGGCAGGTTCAGCGACATCAAGAACGTGGACCCCAAGAGCTTCAAGC
TGGTGCAGAACAAGTACCTGGGCGTGATCATTCAGTGCCTGGTGACCGAGACCAAGACAAGCGTGTCCAG
GCACATCTACTTTTTCAGCGCCAGAGGCAGGATCGACCCCCTGGTGTACCTGGACGAGTTCCTGAGGAAC
AGCGAGCCCGTGCTGAAGAGAGTGAACAGGACCGGCAACAGCAGCAGCAACAAGCAGGAGTACCAGCTGC
TGAAGGACAACCTGGTGCGCAGCTACAACAAGGCCCTGAAGAAGAACGCCCCCTACCCCATCTTCGCTAT
CAAGAACGGCCCTAAGAGCCACATCGGCAGGCACCTGATGACCAGCTTTCTGAGCATGAAGGGCCTGACC
GAGCTGACAAACGTGGTGGGCAACTGGAGCGACAAGAGGGCCTCCGCCGTGGCCAGGACCACCTACACCC
ACCAGATCACCGCCATCCCCGACCACTACTTCGCCCTGGTGTCCAGGTACTACGCCTACGACCCCATCAG
CAAGGAGATGATCGCCCTGAAGGACGAGACCAACCCCATCGAGGAGTGGCAGCACATCGAGCAGCTGAAG
GGCAGCGCCGAGGGCAGCATCAGATACCCCGCCTGGAACGGCATCATCAGCCAGGAGGTGCTGGACTACC
TGAGCAGCTACATCAACAGGCGGATCTGACGTACGGCTTGTCGATAATCAACCTCTGGATTACAAAATTT
GTGAAAGATTGACTGGTATTCTTAACTATGTTGCTCCTTTTACGCTATGTGGATACGCTGCTTTAATGCC
TTTGTATCATGCTATTGCTTCCCGTATGGCTTTCATTTTCTCCTCCTTGTATAAATCCTGGTTGCTGTCT
CTTTATGAGGAGTTGTGGCCCGTTGTCAGGCAACGTGGCGTGGTGTGCACTGTGTTTGCTGACGCAACCC
CCACTGGTTGGGGCATTGCCACCACCTGTCAGCTCCTTTCCGGGACTTTCGCTTTCCCCCTCCCTATTGC
CACGGCGGAACTCATCGCCGCCTGCCTTGCCCGCTGCTGGACAGGGGCTCGGCTGTTGGGCACTGACAAT
TCCGTGGTGTTGTCGGGGAAATCATCGTCCTTTCCTTGGCTGCTCGCCTATGTTGCCACCTGGATTCTGC
GCGGGACGTCCTTCTGCTACGTCCCTTCGGCCCTCAATCCAGCGGACCTTCCTTCCCGCGGCCTGCTGCC
GGCTCTGCGGCCTCTTCCGCGTCTTCGCCTTCGCCCTCAGACGAGTCGGATCTCCCTTTGGGCCGCCTCC
CCGCATCGACACCGACGCGTGCCTCGACTGTGCCTTCTAGTTGCCAGCCATCTGTTGTTTGCCCCTCCCC
CGTGCCTTCCTTGACCCTGGAAGGTGCCACTCCCACTGTCCTTTCCTAATAAAATGAGGAAATTGCATCG
CATTGTCTGAGTAGGTGTCATTCTATTCTGGGGGGTGGGGTGGGGCAGGACAGCAAGGGGGAGGATTGGG
AAGACAATAGCAGGCATGCTGGGGAGGCGCGCCGTAAAAGCTTGGCATAGATCTTATTGCAGAAGCCATA
TGTTTTAGGTGCCAGGGCGTGCCCTTGGGCTCCCCGGGCGCGTTTGGACGCATTTATCGAATTCTACCGG
GTAGGGGAGGCGCTTTTCCCAAGGCAGTCTGGAGCATGCGCTTTAGCAGCCCCGCTGGGCCCTTGGCGCT
ACACAAGTGGCCTCTGGCCTCGCACACATTCCACATCCACCGGTAGGCGCCAACCGGCTCCGTTCTTTGG
TGGCCCCTTCGCGCCACCTTCTACTCCTCCCCTAGTCAGGAAGTTCCCCCCCGCCCCGCAGCTCGCGTCG
TGCAGGACGTGACAAATGGAAGTAGCACGTCTCACTAGTCTCGTGCAGATGGACAGCACCGCTGAGCAAT
GGAAGCGGGTAGGCCTTTGGGGCAGCGGCCAATAGCAGCTTTGCTCCTTCGCTTTCTGGGCTCAGAGGCT
GGGAAGGGGTGGGTCCGGGGGCGGGCTCAGGGGCGGGCTCAGGGGCGGGGCGGGCGCCCGAAGGTCCTCC
GGAGGCCCGGCATTCTGCACGCTTCAAAAGCGCACGTCTGCCGCGCTGTTCTCCTCTTCCTCATCTCCGG
GCCTTTCGACCTGCAGCAGCACGTGTTGACAATTAATCATCGGCATAGTATATCGGCATAGTATAATACG
ACAAGGTGAGGAACTAAACCATGGGATCGGCCATTGAACAAGATGGATTGCACGCAGGTTCTCCGGCCGC
TTGGGTGGAGAGGCTATTCGGCTATGACTGGGCACAACAGACGATCGGCTGCTCTGATGCCGCCGTGTTC
CGGCTGTCAGCGCAGGGGCGCCCGGTTCTTTTTGTCAAGACCGACCTGTCCGGTGCCCTGAATGAACTGC
AGGACGAGGCAGCGCGGCTATCGTGGCTGGCCACGACGGGCGTTCCTTGCGCAGCTGTGCTCGACGTTGT
CACTGAAGCGGGAAGGGACTGGCTGCTATTGGGCGAAGTGCCGGGGCAGGATCTCCTGTCATCTCACCTT
GCTCCTGCCGAGAAAGTATCCATCATGGCTGATGCAATGCGGCGGCTGCATACGCTTGATCCGGCTACCT
GCCCATTCGACCACCAAGCGAAACATCGCATCGAGCGAGCACGTACTCGGATGGAAGCCGGTCTTGTCGA
TCAGGATGATCTGGACGAAGAGCATCAGGGGCTCGCGCCAGCCGAACTGTTCGCCAGGCTCAAGGCGCGC
ATGCCCGACGGCGAGGATCTCGTCGTGACCCATGGCGATGCCTGCTTGCCGAATATCATGGTGGAAAATG
GCCGCTTTTCTGGATTCATCGACTGTGGCCGGCTGGGTGTGGCGGACCGCTATCAGGACATAGCGTTGGC
TACCCGTGATATTGCTGAAGAGCTTGGCGGCGAATGGGCTGACCGCTTCCTCGTGCTTTACGGTATCGCC
GCTCCCGATTCGCAGCGCATCGCCTTCTATCGCCTTCTTGACGAGTTCTTCTGAGGGGATCCGCTGTAAG
TCTGCAGAAATTGATGATCTATTAAACAATAAAGATGTCCACTAAAATGGAAGTTTTTCCTGTCATACTT
TGTTAAGAAGGGTGAGAACAGAGTACCTACATTTTGAATGGAAGGATTGGAGCTACGGGGGTGGGGGTGG
GGTGGGATTAGATAAATGCCTGCTCTTTACTGAAGGCTCTTTACTATTGCTTTATGATAATGTTTCATAG
TTGGATATCATAATTTAAACAAGCAAAACCAAATTAAGGGCCAGCTCATTCCTCCCACTCATGATCTATA
GATCTATAGATCTCTCGTGGGATCATTGTTTTTCTCTTGATTCCCACTTTGTGGTTCTAAGTACTGTGGT
TTCCAAATGTGTCAGTTTCATAGCCTGAAGAACGAGATCAGCAGCCTCTGTTCCACATACACTTCATTCT
CAGTATTGTTTTGCCAAGTTCTAATTCCATCAGAAAGCTTACCCCAACTGGGGTAACCTTTGAGTTCTCT
CAGTTGGGGGAGCGGCCGCGCTAGCTTGGTATTGTCCCTTTACCTTCTGAATCTTTTAGATGTTGTGTTT
TTTACCAAACTTGTACCCACAAGAAAAAGCCAAGTACACAGACTCCTAAACCAAGACAAGAAGGGAGTGG
GCATTGCTGCAGCCTTAGGAGCCTGAATACCTGTCTTCCTTACACTGGGTGTTTTATCACCTTGGAGCCC
AGAGCTGGCAGTTGTCCTAGGCTAGGAGGACTGAGTCAGCTTCTCTATAATTTGCATTCTTTGTTTCAAG
AAACACAAATGGTCCCTCGTAGAGCTAGGCCCCATAGTCAAGAGTCAGTCCACTCTGAAAGGTGATTGGC
TTGTATCCGAAGCTCCTGCTGGTTATTGCAAGTGATGTGTATGGTTATCAAGAAACTCGGGAGCGCTGCT
GACACTTGCAACACACCTGTCTGCTACTTTCTTGTGCATGTCCCTGTGATGTAGCTCACACTCATATCTG
ACATGTGCAATGGTCAAAGAAGAAAGCAGATAGCATCTCTCTTAGCAGACTATTCAATTCGTGGTGCAAT
GGGTTTTCTGTCCGTGTGAAAATCACTGAACTGATAGGCGTAAAAGGATGACGTTTATATGAGCTCATGG
ATTTGGAGGACTCTGCCCATGATCACTAGGTCCCATTGCCTCTGGGCCTTTGATGAGGCAAAGCATCATG
CCTAGAAGAGGATGGCTGCCCACTTAAAGATAGCTACAAAGAAAGCAAACAGAGAGGAAGGCTCTGGAGT
GCCAATATTCCTTTCACAGTCACAGCCCAATGACTTCATGTCTTCCTACAAGACCTTCCATCCTAGAAGC
TCCACTACCTCCTGATAGCGTGGAGGAATCAGTCTCTAACACTTGTCCTTGGGGCTGATCCAAACCACAG
CAGTATTGTCCTGGCAGGACATTTGGCTGGCTCCAGTACTGTGCTAGGTGCTACAAGGGGATACATAAGA
GTCTTTCCCTTATAAAGTTACAGCCTTTTAGAAAAGCCGTATATGCAAAGAGCCACAGGATCAGGTAGTA
GAGGATATAGCTAGAGCAACCCAAATGGGAGAAACTAATCGGACAAACCTAAACTCACTCTTGTGTTTCA
AACAGATATCTGTGTAGCTTTTTCCCACGAGCCCTTCTCTAGCTCACTGCATGGAGATGAAATAAAATCG
ATATGAAATTTTAATCTTGTGCCATTTGGAGCCATCTCGAGTTTAAACTTAATTAACACCGCGGTGGAGC
TCCAGCTTTTGTCCCCTTTAGTGAGGGTTAATTGCGCGCTTGGCGTAATCATGGTCATAGCTGTTTCCTG
TGTGAAATTGTTATCCGCTCACAATTCCACACAACATACGAGCCGGAAGCATAAAGTGTAAAGCCTGGGG
TGCCTAATGAGTGAGCTAACTCACATTAATTGCGTTGCGCTCACTGCCCGCTTTCCAGTCGGGAAACCTG
TCGTGCCAGCTGCATTAATGAATCGGCCAACGCGCGGGGAGAGGCGGTTTGCGTATTGGGCGCTCTTCCG
CTTCCTCGCTCACTGACTCGCTGCGCTCGGTCGTTCGGCTGCGGCGAGCGGTATCAGTTCACTCAAAGGC
GGTAATACGGTTATCCACAGAATCAGGGGATAACGCAGGAAAGAACATGTGAGCAAAAGGCCAGCAAAAG
GCCAGGAACCGTAAAAAGGCCGCGTTGCTGGCGTTTTTCCATAGGCTCCGCCCCCCTGACGAGCATCACA
AAAATCGACGCTCAAGTCAGAGGTGGCGAAACCCGACAGGACTATAAAGATACCAGGCGTTTCCCCCTGG
AAGCTCCCTCGTGCGCTCTCCTGTTCCGACCCTGCCGCTTACCGGATACCTGTCCGCCTTTCTCCCTTCG
GGAAGCGTGGCGCTTTCTCATAGCTCACGCTGTAGGTATCTCAGTTCGGTGTAGGTCGTTCGCTCCAAGC
TGGGCTGTGTGCACGAACCCCCCGTTCAGCCCGACCGCTGCGCCTTATCCGGTAACTATCGTCTTGAGTC
CAACCCGGTAAGACACGACTTATCGCCACTGGCAGCAGCCACTGGTAACAGGATTAGCAGAGCGAGGTAT
GTAGGCGGTGCTACAGAGTTCTTGAAGTGGTGGCCTAACTACGGCTACACTAGAAGAACAGTATTTGGTA
TCTGCGCTCTGCTGAAGCCAGTTACCTTCGGAAAAAGAGTTGGTAGCTCTTGATCCGGCAAACAAACCAC
CGCTGGTAGCGGTGGTTTTTTTGTTTGCAAGCAGCAGATTACGCGCAGAAAAAAAGGATCTCAAGAAGAT
CCTTTGATCTTTTCTACGGGGTCTGACGCTCAGTGGAACGAAAACTCACGTTAAGGGATTTTGGTCATGA
GATTATCAAAAAGGATCTTCACCTAGATCCTTTTAAATTAAAAATGAAGTTTTAAATCAATCTAAAGTAT
ATATGAGTAAACTTGGTCTGACAGTTACCAATGCTTAATCAGTGAGGCACCTATCTCAGCGATCTGTCTA
TTTCGTTCATCCATAGTTGCCTGACTCCCCGTCGTGTAGATAACTACGATACGGGAGGGCTTACCATCTG
GCCCCAGTGCTGCAATGATACCGCGAGACCCACGCTCACCGGCTCCAGATTTATCAGCAATAAACCAGCC
AGCCGGAAGGGCCGAGCGCAGAAGTGGTCCTGCAACTTTATCCGCCTCCATCCAGTCTATTAATTGTTGC
TGGGAAGCTAGAGTAAGTAGTTCGCCAGTTAATAGTTTGCGCAACGTTGTTGCCATTGCTACAGGCATCG
TGGTGTCACGCTCGTCGTTTGGTATGGCTTCATTCAGCTCCGGTTCCCAACGATCAAGGCGAGTTACATG
ATCCCCCATGTTGTGCAAAAAAGCGGTTAGCTCCTTCGGTCCTCCGATCGTTGTCAGAAGTAAGTTGGCC
GCAGTGTTATCACTCATGGTTATGGCAGCACTGCATAATTCTCTTACTGTCATGCCATCCGTAAGATGCT
TTTCTGTGACTGGTGAGTACTCAACCAAGTCATTCTGAGAATAGTGTATGCGGCGACCGAGCTGCTCTTG
CCCGGCGTCAATACGGGATAATACCGCGCCACATAGCAGAACTTTAAAAGTGCTCATCATTGGAAAACGT
TCTTCGGGGCGAAAACTCTCAAGGATCTTACCGCTGTTGAGATCCAGTTCGATGTAACCCACTCGTGCAC
CCAACTGATCTTCAGCATCTTTTACTTTCACCAGCGTTTCTGGGTGAGCAAAAACAGGAAGGCAAAATGC
CGCAAAAAAGGGAATAAGGGCGACACGGAAATGTTGAATACTCATACCCTTCCTTTTTCAATATTATTGA
AGCATTTATCAGGGTTATTGTCTCATGAGCGGATACATATTTGAATGTATTTAGAAAAATAAACAAATAG
GGGTTCCGCGCACATTTCCCCGAAAAGTGCCAC
